>Addgene plasmid #100704 | YCe3777 HC_Kan_Chimeric-5'LTR_p1 | depositor full sequence | sequence record 189630 | YCe3777 HC_Kan_Chimeric-5'LTR_p1 sequence 3781 bps
AGTTGATTGCAGTCCAGTTACGCTGGAGTCTGAGGCTCGTCCTGAATGATATCAAGCTTGAATTCGTTAC
GTCTCGTAGGATGTAGTCTTATGCAATACTCTTGTAGTCTTGCAACATGGTAACGATGAGTTAGCAACAT
GCCTTACAAGGAGAGAAAAAGCACCGTGCATGCCGATTGGTGGAAGTAAGGTGGTACGATCGTGCCTTAT
TAGGAAGGCAACAGACGGGTCTGACATGGATTGGACGAACCACTGAATTGCCGCATTGCAGAGATATTGT
ATTTAAGTGCCTAGCTCGATACATAAACGGGTCTCTCTGGTTAGACCAGATCTGAGCCTGGGAGCTCTCT
GGCTAACTAGGGAACCCACTGCTTAAGCCTCAATAAAGCTTGCCTTGAGTGCTTCAAGTAGTGTGTGCCC
GTCTGTTGTGTGACTCTGGTAACTAGAGATCCCTCAGACCCTTTTAGTCAGTGTGGAAAATCTCTAGCAG
TGGCGCCCGAACAGGGACTTGAAAGCGAAAGGGAAACCAGAGGAGCTCTCTCGACGCAGGACTCGGCTTG
CTGAAGCGCGCACGGCAAGAGGCGAGGGGCGGCGACTGGTGAGTACGCCAAAAATTTTGACTAGCGGAGG
CTAGAAGGAGAGAGATGGGTGCGAGAGCGTCAGTATTAAGCGGGGGAGAATTAGATCGCGATGGGAAAAA
ATTCGGTTAAGGCCAGGGGGAAAGAAAAAATATAAATTAAAACATATAGTATGGGCAAGCAGGGAGCTAG
AACGATTCGCAGTTAATCCTGGCCTGTTAGAAACATCAGAAGGCTGTAGACAAATACTGGGACAGCTACA
ACCATCCCTTCAGACAGGATCAGAAGAACTTAGATCATTATATAATACAGTAGCAACCCTCTATTGTGTG
CATCAAAGGATAGAGATAAAAGACACCAAGGAAGCTTTAGACAAGATAGAGGAAGAGCAAAACAAAAGTA
AGACCACCGCACAGCAAGCGGCCGCTGATCTTCAGACCTGGAGGAGGAGATATGAGGGACAATTGGAGAA
GTGAATTATATAAATATAAAGTAGTAAAAATTGAACCATTAGGAGTAGCACCCACCAAGGCAAAGAGAAG
AGTGGTGCAGAGAGAAAAAAGAGCAGTGGGAATAGGAGCTTTGTTCCTTGGGTTCTTGGGAGCAGCAGGA
AGCACTATGGGCGCAGCGTCAATGACGCTGACGGTACAGGCCAGACAATTATTGTCTGGTATAGTGCAGC
AGCAGAACAATTTGCTGAGGGCTATTGAGGCGCAACAGCATCTGTTGCAACTCACAGTCTGGGGCATCAA
GCAGCTCCAGGCAAGAATCCTGGCTGTGGAAAGATACCTAAAGGATCAACAGCTCCTGGGGATTTGGGGT
TGCTCTGGAAAACTCATTTGCACCACTGCTGTGCCTTGGAATGCTAGTTGGAGTAATAAATCTCTGGAAC
AGATTTGGAATCACACGACCTGGATGGAGTGGGACAGAGAAATTAACAATTACACAAGCTTAATACACTC
CTTAATTGAAGAATCGCAAAACCAGCAAGAAAAGAATGAACAAGAATTATTGGAATTAGATAAATGGGCA
AGTTTGTGGAATTGGTTTAACATAACAAATTGGCTGTGGTATATAAAATTATTCATAATGATAGTAGGAG
GCTTGGTAGGTTTAAGAATAGTTTTTGCTGTACTTTCTATAGTGAATAGAGTTAGGCAGGGATATTCACC
ATTATCGTTTCAGACCCACCTCCCAACCCCGAGGGGACCCGACAGGCCCGAAGGAATAGAAGAAGAAGGT
GGAGAGAGAGACAGAGACAGATCCATTCGATTAGTGAACGGATCGGCACTGCGTGCGCCAATTCTGCAGA
CAAATGGCAGTATTCATCCACAATTTTAAAAGAAAAGGGGGGATTGGGGGGTACAGTGCAGGGGAAAGAA
TAGTAGACATAATAGCAACAGACATACAAACTAAAGAATTACAAAAACAAATTACAAAAATTCAAAATTT
TCGGGTTTATTACAGGGAATGGCGAGACGAAGACGAATTCTCTAGATATCGCTCAATACTGACCATTTAA
ATCATACCTGACCTCCATAGCAGAAAGTCAAAAGCCTCCGACCGGAGGCTTTTGACTTGATCGGCACGTA
AGAGGTTCCAACTTTCACCATAATGAAATAAGATCACTACCGGGCGTATTTTTTGAGTTATCGAGATTTT
CAGGAGCTAAGGAAGCTAAAATGAGCCATATTCAACGGGAAACGTCTTGCTCGAGGCCGCGATTAAATTC
CAACATGGATGCTGATTTATATGGGTATAAATGGGCTCGCGATAATGTCGGGCAATCAGGTGCGACAATC
TATCGATTGTATGGGAAGCCCGATGCGCCAGAGTTGTTTCTGAAACATGGCAAAGGTAGCGTTGCCAATG
ATGTTACAGATGAGATGGTCAGGCTAAACTGGCTGACGGAATTTATGCCTCTTCCGACCATCAAGCATTT
TATCCGTACTCCTGATGATGCATGGTTACTCACCACTGCGATCCCAGGGAAAACAGCATTCCAGGTATTA
GAAGAATATCCTGATTCAGGTGAAAATATTGTTGATGCGCTGGCAGTGTTCCTGCGCCGGTTGCATTCGA
TTCCTGTTTGTAATTGTCCTTTTAACGGCGATCGCGTATTTCGTCTCGCTCAGGCGCAATCACGAATGAA
TAACGGTTTGGTTGGTGCGAGTGATTTTGATGACGAGCGTAATGGCTGGCCTGTTGAACAAGTCTGGAAA
GAAATGCATAAGCTTTTGCCATTCTCACCGGATTCAGTCGTCACTCATGGTGATTTCTCACTTGATAACC
TTATTTTTGACGAGGGGAAATTAATAGGTTGTATTGATGTTGGACGAGTCGGAATCGCAGACCGATACCA
GGATCTTGCCATCCTATGGAACTGCCTCGGTGAGTTTTCTCCTTCATTACAGAAACGGCTTTTTCAAAAA
TATGGTATTGATAATCCTGATATGAATAAATTGCAGTTTCACTTGATGCTCGATGAGTTTTTCTAATGAG
GGCCCAAATGTAATCACCTGGCTCACCTTCGGGTGGGCCTTTCTGCGTTGCTGGCGTTTTTCCATAGGCT
CCGCCCCCCTGACGAGCATCACAAAAATCGATGCTCAAGTCAGAGGTGGCGAAACCCGACAGGACTATAA
AGATACCAGGCGTTTCCCCCTGGAAGCTCCCTCGTGCGCTCTCCTGTTCCGACCCTGCCGCTTACCGGAT
ACCTGTCCGCCTTTCTCCCTTCGGGAAGCGTGGCGCTTTCTCATAGCTCACGCTGTAGGTATCTCAGTTC
GGTGTAGGTCGTTCGCTCCAAGCTGGGCTGTGTGCACGAACCCCCCGTTCAGCCCGACCGCTGCGCCTTA
TCCGGTAACTATCGTCTTGAGTCCAACCCGGTAAGACACGACTTATCGCCACTGGCAGCAGCCACTGGTA
ACAGGATTAGCAGAGCGAGGTATGTAGGCGGTGCTACAGAGTTCTTGAAGTGGTGGCCTAACTACGGCTA
CACTAGAAGAACAGTATTTGGTATCTGCGCTCTGCTGAAGCCAGTTACCTCGGAAAAAGAGTTGGTAGCT
CTTGATCCGGCAAACAAACCACCGCTGGTAGCGGTGGTTTTTTTGTTTGCAAGCAGCAGATTACGCGCAG
AAAAAAAGGATCTCAAGAAGATCCTTTGATTTTCTACCGAAGAAAGGCCCACCCGTGAAGGTGAGCCAGT
G
Features (pLannotate 1.2.2; 13 found; start..end, strand, type, name):
     82..308     +  promoter       RSV promoter: Rous sarcoma virus enhancer/promoter
    309..489     +  LTR            5' LTR (truncated): truncated 5' long terminal repeat (LTR) from HIV-1
    536..661     +  misc_feature   HIV-1 Ψ: packaging signal of human immunodeficiency virus type 1
    645..1008    +  CDS            HIV-1 gag (fragment): gag protein from human immunodeficiency virus 1; gag
   1154..1387    +  misc_feature   RRE: The Rev response element (RRE) of HIV-1 allows for Rev-dependent mRNA export from the nucleus to the cytoplasm.
   1764..1864    +  CDS            Rev (fragment): human immunodeficiency virus 1 (HIV-1) Rev protein; rev; enhances nuclear export of unspliced and incompletely spliced viral mRNAs
   1914..2031    +  misc_feature   cPPT/CTS: central polypurine tract and central termination sequence of HIV-1
   2126..2157    +  terminator     tonB terminator: bidirectional E. coli tonB-P14 transcription terminator
   2158..2260    +  promoter       cat promoter: promoter of the E. coli cat gene encoding chloramphenicol acetyltransferase
   2261..3076    +  CDS            KanR: aminoglycoside phosphotransferase; aph(3')-Ia; confers resistance to kanamycin in bacteria or G418 (Geneticin®) in eukaryotes
   3100..3127    +  terminator     T7Te terminator: phage T7 early transcription terminator
   3139..3726    -  rep_origin     ori: high-copy-number ColE1/pMB1/pBR322/pUC origin of replication
   3748..3777    -  terminator     T3Te terminator: phage T3 early transcription terminator
