>Addgene plasmid #100704 | YCe3777 HC_Kan_Chimeric-5'LTR_p1 | addgene full sequence | sequence record 192930 | Addgene NGS Result
AGTTGATTGCAGTCCAGTTACGCTGGAGTCTGAGGCTCGTCCTGAATGATATCAAGCTTGAATTCGTTAC
GTCTCGTAGGATGTAGTCTTATGCAATACTCTTGTAGTCTTGCAACATGGTAACGATGAGTTAGCAACAT
GCCTTACAAGGAGAGAAAAAGCACCGTGCATGCCGATTGGTGGAAGTAAGGTGGTACGATCGTGCCTTAT
TAGGAAGGCAACAGACGGGTCTGACATGGATTGGACGAACCACTGAATTGCCGCATTGCAGAGATATTGT
ATTTAAGTGCCTAGCTCGATACATAAACGGGTCTCTCTGGTTAGACCAGATCTGAGCCTGGGAGCTCTCT
GGCTAACTAGGGAACCCACTGCTTAAGCCTCAATAAAGCTTGCCTTGAGTGCTTCAAGTAGTGTGTGCCC
GTCTGTTGTGTGACTCTGGTAACTAGAGATCCCTCAGACCCTTTTAGTCAGTGTGGAAAATCTCTAGCAG
TGGCGCCCGAACAGGGACTTGAAAGCGAAAGGGAAACCAGAGGAGCTCTCTCGACGCAGGACTCGGCTTG
CTGAAGCGCGCACGGCAAGAGGCGAGGGGCGGCGACTGGTGAGTACGCCAAAAATTTTGACTAGCGGAGG
CTAGAAGGAGAGAGATGGGTGCGAGAGCGTCAGTATTAAGCGGGGGAGAATTAGATCGCGATGGGAAAAA
ATTCGGTTAAGGCCAGGGGGAAAGAAAAAATATAAATTAAAACATATAGTATGGGCAAGCAGGGAGCTAG
AACGATTCGCAGTTAATCCTGGCCTGTTAGAAACATCAGAAGGCTGTAGACAAATACTGGGACAGCTACA
ACCATCCCTTCAGACAGGATCAGAAGAACTTAGATCATTATATAATACAGTAGCAACCCTCTATTGTGTG
CATCAAAGGATAGAGATAAAAGACACCAAGGAAGCTTTAGACAAGATAGAGGAAGAGCAAAACAAAAGTA
AGACCACCGCACAGCAAGCGGCCGCTGATCTTCAGACCTGGAGGAGGAGATATGAGGGACAATTGGAGAA
GTGAATTATATAAATATAAAGTAGTAAAAATTGAACCATTAGGAGTAGCACCCACCAAGGCAAAGAGAAG
AGTGGTGCAGAGAGAAAAAAGAGCAGTGGGAATAGGAGCTTTGTTCCTTGGGTTCTTGGGAGCAGCAGGA
AGCACTATGGGCGCAGCGTCAATGACGCTGACGGTACAGGCCAGACAATTATTGTCTGGTATAGTGCAGC
AGCAGAACAATTTGCTGAGGGCTATTGAGGCGCAACAGCATCTGTTGCAACTCACAGTCTGGGGCATCAA
GCAGCTCCAGGCAAGAATCCTGGCTGTGGAAAGATACCTAAAGGATCAACAGCTCCTGGGGATTTGGGGT
TGCTCTGGAAAACTCATTTGCACCACTGCTGTGCCTTGGAATGCTAGTTGGAGTAATAAATCTCTGGAAC
AGATTTGGAATCACACGACCTGGATGGAGTGGGACAGAGAAATTAACAATTACACAAGCTTAATACACTC
CTTAATTGAAGAATCGCAAAACCAGCAAGAAAAGAATGAACAAGAATTATTGGAATTAGATAAATGGGCA
AGTTTGTGGAATTGGTTTAACATAACAAATTGGCTGTGGTATATAAAATTATTCATAATGATAGTAGGAG
GCTTGGTAGGTTTAAGAATAGTTTTTGCTGTACTTTCTATAGTGAATAGAGTTAGGCAGGGATATTCACC
ATTATCGTTTCAGACCCACCTCCCAACCCCGAGGGGACCCGACAGGCCCGAAGGAATAGAAGAAGAAGGT
GGAGAGAGAGACAGAGACAGATCCATTCGATTAGTGAACGGATCGGCACTGCGTGCGCCAATTCTGCAGA
CAAATGGCAGTATTCATCCACAATTTTAAAAGAAAAGGGGGGATTGGGGGGTACAGTGCAGGGGAAAGAA
TAGTAGACATAATAGCAACAGACATACAAACTAAAGAATTACAAAAACAAATTACAAAAATTCAAAATTT
TCGGGTTTATTACAGGGAATGGCGAGACGAAGACGAATTCTCTAGATATCGCTCAATACTGACCATTTAA
ATCATACCTGACCTCCATAGCAGAAAGTCAAAAGCCTCCGACCGGAGGCTTTTGACTTGATCGGCACGTA
AGAGGTTCCAACTTTCACCATAATGAAATAAGATCACTACCGGGCGTATTTTTTGAGTTATCGAGATTTT
CAGGAGCTAAGGAAGCTAAAATGAGCCATATTCAACGGGAAACGTCTTGCTCGAGGCCGCGATTAAATTC
CAACATGGATGCTGATTTATATGGGTATAAATGGGCTCGCGATAATGTCGGGCAATCAGGTGCGACAATC
TATCGATTGTATGGGAAGCCCGATGCGCCAGAGTTGTTTCTGAAACATGGCAAAGGTAGCGTTGCCAATG
ATGTTACAGATGAGATGGTCAGGCTAAACTGGCTGACGGAATTTATGCCTCTTCCGACCATCAAGCATTT
TATCCGTACTCCTGATGATGCATGGTTACTCACCACTGCGATCCCAGGGAAAACAGCATTCCAGGTATTA
GAAGAATATCCTGATTCAGGTGAAAATATTGTTGATGCGCTGGCAGTGTTCCTGCGCCGGTTGCATTCGA
TTCCTGTTTGTAATTGTCCTTTTAACGGCGATCGCGTATTTCGTCTCGCTCAGGCGCAATCACGAATGAA
TAACGGTTTGGTTGGTGCGAGTGATTTTGATGACGAGCGTAATGGCTGGCCTGTTGAACAAGTCTGGAAA
GAAATGCATAAGCTTTTGCCATTCTCACCGGATTCAGTCGTCACTCATGGTGATTTCTCACTTGATAACC
TTATTTTTGACGAGGGGAAATTAATAGGTTGTATTGATGTTGGACGAGTCGGAATCGCAGACCGATACCA
GGATCTTGCCATCCTATGGAACTGCCTCGGTGAGTTTTCTCCTTCATTACAGAAACGGCTTTTTCAAAAA
TATGGTATTGATAATCCTGATATGAATAAATTGCAGTTTCACTTGATGCTCGATGAGTTTTTCTGAGGGC
CCAAATGTAATCACCTGGCTCACCTTCGGGTGGGCCTTTCTGCGTTGCTGGCGTTTTTCCATAGGCTCCG
CCCCCCTGACGAGCATCACAAAAATCGATGCTCAAGTCAGAGGTGGCGAAACCCGACAGGACTATAAAGA
TACCAGGCGTTTCCCCCTGGAAGCTCCCTCGTGCGCTCTCCTGTTCCGACCCTGCCGCTTACCGGATACC
TGTCCGCCTTTCTCCCTTCGGGAAGCGTGGCGCTTTCTCATAGCTCACGCTGTAGGTATCTCAGTTCGGT
GTAGGTCGTTCGCTCCAAGCTGGGCTGTGTGCACGAACCCCCCGTTCAGCCCGACCGCTGCGCCTTATCC
GGTAACTATCGTCTTGAGTCCAACCCGGTAAGACACGACTTATCGCCACTGGCAGCAGCCACTGGTAACA
GGATTAGCAGAGCGAGGTATGTAGGCGGTGCTACAGAGTTCTTGAAGTGGTGGCCTAACTACGGCTACAC
TAGAAGAACAGTATTTGGTATCTGCGCTCTGCTGAAGCCAGTTACCTCGGAAAAAGAGTTGGTAGCTCTT
GATCCGGCAAACAAACCACCGCTGGTAGCGGTGGTTTTTTTGTTTGCAAGCAGCAGATTACGCGCAGAAA
AAAAGGATCTCAAGAAGATCCTTTGATTTTCTACCGAAGAAAGGCCCACCCGTGAAGGTGAGCCAGTG
Features (pLannotate 1.2.2; 13 found; start..end, strand, type, name):
     82..308     +  promoter       RSV promoter: Rous sarcoma virus enhancer/promoter
    309..489     +  LTR            5' LTR (truncated): truncated 5' long terminal repeat (LTR) from HIV-1
    536..661     +  misc_feature   HIV-1 Ψ: packaging signal of human immunodeficiency virus type 1
    645..1008    +  CDS            HIV-1 gag (fragment): gag protein from human immunodeficiency virus 1; gag
   1154..1387    +  misc_feature   RRE: The Rev response element (RRE) of HIV-1 allows for Rev-dependent mRNA export from the nucleus to the cytoplasm.
   1764..1864    +  CDS            Rev (fragment): human immunodeficiency virus 1 (HIV-1) Rev protein; rev; enhances nuclear export of unspliced and incompletely spliced viral mRNAs
   1914..2031    +  misc_feature   cPPT/CTS: central polypurine tract and central termination sequence of HIV-1
   2126..2157    +  terminator     tonB terminator: bidirectional E. coli tonB-P14 transcription terminator
   2158..2260    +  promoter       cat promoter: promoter of the E. coli cat gene encoding chloramphenicol acetyltransferase
   2261..3074    +  CDS            KanR (fragment): aminoglycoside phosphotransferase; aph(3')-Ia; confers resistance to kanamycin in bacteria or G418 (Geneticin®) in eukaryotes
   3097..3124    +  terminator     T7Te terminator: phage T7 early transcription terminator
   3136..3723    -  rep_origin     ori: high-copy-number ColE1/pMB1/pBR322/pUC origin of replication
   3745..3774    -  terminator     T3Te terminator: phage T3 early transcription terminator
