[The description below was written by a language model from this plasmid's Addgene catalogue record and pLannotate feature annotations shown in this document.]
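Description:
YCe3777 HC_Kan_Chimeric-5'LTR_p1 is a synthetic-biology part plasmid from the EMMA (Extensible Mammalian Modular Assembly) toolkit. It stores the element designed to occupy position 1 of an EMMA assembly, in the "Long Terminal Repeat" functional category. The backbone is pSMART HC_Kan, a small high-copy E. coli cloning vector. It is maintained through a ColE1/pUC-type origin and selected with kanamycin via an aph(3')-Ia gene, which the annotation places downstream of a cat promoter. The tonB, T7Te and T3Te transcription terminators flank the backbone functions, which should insulate the cloned part from read-through transcription.

The insert is a lentiviral chimeric 5' LTR block of roughly 2 kb. An RSV enhancer/promoter is fused directly to a truncated HIV-1 5' LTR. This arrangement lets the viral genomic RNA be transcribed in packaging cells without Tat, as in third-generation lentiviral designs. Downstream lie the HIV-1 Ψ packaging signal, which extends into a gag fragment, and the Rev response element for Rev-dependent nuclear export of the unspliced genome. The cPPT/CTS follows and is generally included to improve transduction. A short stretch annotated as a Rev fragment is also detected.

The plasmid carries no transgene or 3' LTR, so it is not a transfer vector on its own. It is meant to be combined with other EMMA parts to build lentiviral expression vectors. The depositor notes that an internal BsaI site was deliberately left in place to preserve the original sequence, which is relevant for assembly planning. The cloning sites are not recorded. The depositor and sequencing-derived records (3,781 and 3,778 nt) carry the same 13 features. They differ by a few bases around the end of KanR, which is called as a fragment in the sequencing-derived record.
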