Addgene plasmid #100704: YCe3777 HC_Kan_Chimeric-5'LTR_p1
Purpose: part designed to occupy position 1 of EMMA. Functional category: Long Terminal Repeat
Depositing lab: Yizhi Cai. Depositing organization: University of Edinburgh. Publication: EMMA: An Extensible Mammalian Modular Assembly Toolkit for the Rapid Design and Production of Diverse Expression Vectors. Martella A, Matjusaitis M, Auxillos J, Pollard SM, Cai Y. ACS Synth Biol. 2017 Apr 24. doi: 10.1021/acssynbio.7b00016. PubMed 28418644.
Backbone
  Vector backbone: pSMART HC_Kan
  Vector type: Synthetic Biology
Growth in bacteria
  Bacterial resistance: Kanamycin, 50 μg/mL
  Growth temperature: 37°C
  Growth strain: DH5alpha
  Copy number: High Copy
Gene/Insert
  Gene/Insert name: Lentiviral chimeric 5' LTR
  Cloning method: Restriction Enzyme; 5′ cloning site Unknown (unknown if destroyed); 3′ cloning site Unknown (unknown if destroyed)
Terms and licenses: Academic/Nonprofit Terms; Industry Terms: Not Available to Industry
Depositor comments: Chimeric 5'LTR for lentiviral vectors :It contains an RSV promoter, a truncated 5'LTR and other lentiviral elements such as Phi element, cPPT/CTS and RRE. Note: it contains an internal BsaI site that has not been removed to not alter the original sequence
How to cite: YCe3777 HC_Kan_Chimeric-5'LTR_p1 was a gift from Yizhi Cai (Addgene plasmid # 100704 ; http://n2t.net/addgene:100704 ; RRID:Addgene_100704)
